Addgene plasmid #1028: pGEX-PGC1(1-180)
Depositing lab: Bruce Spiegelman. Depositing organization: Dana-Farber Cancer Institute. Publication: Activation of PPARgamma coactivator-1 through transcription factor docking. Puigserver P, Adelmant G, Wu Z, Fan M, Xu J, O'Malley B, Spiegelman BM. Science 1999 Nov 12;286(5443):1368-71. 10.1126/science.286.5443.1368 PubMed 10558993.
Backbone
  Vector backbone: pGEX-5x-2
  Backbone manufacturer: Amersham Biosciences
  Backbone size w/o insert (bp): 4900
  Vector type: Bacterial Expression
Growth in bacteria
  Bacterial resistance: Ampicillin, 100 μg/mL
  Growth temperature: 37°C
  Growth strain: DH5alpha
  Copy number: High Copy
Gene/Insert
  Gene/Insert name: PGC-1 alpha (alt names: PGC1; PGC-1; PPAR gamma coactivator 1 alpha)
  Species: M. musculus (mouse)
  Insert size (bp): 540
  Mutation: contains only aa1-180 (the EcoRI site)
  GenBank ID: NM_008904
  Entrez Gene: Ppargc1a (a.k.a. A830037N07Rik, Gm11133, PGC-1, PPARGC-1-alpha, Pgc-1alpha, Pgc1, Pgco1, Ppargc1)
  Tag / fusion protein: GST (N terminal on backbone)
  Cloning method: Restriction Enzyme; 5′ cloning site SalI (not destroyed); 3′ cloning site NotI (not destroyed)
  Sequencing primers: 5′ pGEX5'
Terms and licenses: Academic/Nonprofit Terms; Industry Terms: Not Available to Industry
How to cite: pGEX-PGC1(1-180) was a gift from Bruce Spiegelman (Addgene plasmid # 1028 ; http://n2t.net/addgene:1028 ; RRID:Addgene_1028)
