[The description below was written by a language model from this plasmid's Addgene catalogue record.]
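Description:
pGEX-PGC1(1-180) is a bacterial expression plasmid built on the commercial pGEX-5x-2 backbone (about 4.9 kb without insert) for producing a glutathione S-transferase fusion protein in E. coli. It is maintained as a high-copy plasmid under ampicillin selection. No feature table accompanies the record, so the promoter, origin and other backbone elements are not individually listed. pGEX vectors of this series generally drive the GST fusion from an IPTG-inducible tac promoter, carry lacI for repression, and place a Factor Xa cleavage site between GST and the cloned fragment.

The insert is a roughly 540 bp fragment of mouse PGC-1 alpha (Ppargc1a, PPAR gamma coactivator 1 alpha) encoding only amino acids 1–180. The record notes that this truncation ends at an EcoRI site in the cDNA. The fragment was cloned between the SalI and NotI sites of the polylinker, both of which remain intact, so that GST supplied by the backbone is fused to its N terminus.

The resulting GST–PGC-1(1-180) protein can be purified or immobilised on glutathione resin. This makes the construct suited to in vitro binding and pull-down experiments that test which proteins interact with the N-terminal region of the coactivator. That use fits the associated study, which concerns activation of PGC-1 through transcription factor docking, although the record does not spell out the specific experiments in which this fragment was used.
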