>Addgene plasmid #1028 | pGEX-PGC1(1-180) | addgene partial sequence | sequence record 16400 | 1028, pGEX5 primer
TCGGATCTGATCAAGGTCGTGGGATCCCCGGAATTCCCGGGTCGACGTCATTCGGGAGCTGGATGGCTTG
GGACATGTGCAGCCAAGACTCTGTATGGAGTGACATAGAGTGTGCTGCTCTGGTTGGTGAGGACCAGCCT
CTTTGCCCAGATCTTCCTGAACTTGACCTTTCTGAACTTGATGTGAATGACTTGGATACAGACAGCTTTC
TGGGTGGATTGAAGTGGTGTAGCGACCAATCGGAAATCATATCCAACCAGTACAACAATGAGCCTGCGAA
CATATTTGAGAAGATAGATGAAGAGAATGAGGCAAACTTGCTAGCGGTCCTCACAGAGACACTGGACAGT
CTCCCCGTGGATGAAGACGGATTGCCCTCATTTGATGCACTGACAGATGGAGCCGTGACCACTGACAACG
AGGCCAGTCCTTCCTCCATGCCTGACGGCACCCCTCCCCCTCAGGAGGCAGAAGAGCCGTCTCTACTTAA
GAAGCTCTTACTGGCACCAGCCAACACTCAGCTCAGCTACAATGAATGCAGCGGTCTTAGCACTCAGAAC
CATGCAGCAAACCACACCCACAGGATCAGAACAAACCCTGCCATTGTTAAGACCGAGAATTCATGGAGCA
ATGCGGCCGCATCGTGACTGACTGACGATCTGCCTCGCGCGTTTCGGTGATGACGGTGAAAACCTCTGAC
ACATGCAGCTCCCGGAGACGGTCACAGCTTGTCTGTAAGCGGATGCCGGGAGCAGACAAGCCCGTCAGGG
CGCGTCAGCGGGTGTTGGCGGGTGTCGGGGCGCAGCCATGACCCAGTCACGTAGCGATAGCGGAGTGTAT
AATTCTTGAAGACGAAAGGGCCTCGTGATACGCCTATTTTTATAGGTTAATGTCATGATAATAATGGTTT
CTTAGACGT
